>Addgene plasmid #219191 | SFFV-OTP-Brd 248 | addgene full sequence | sequence record 448971 | Addgene NGS Result
ATTTATGCAGAGGCCGAGGCCGCCTCGGCCTCTGAGCTATTCCAGAAGTAGTGAGGAGGCTTTTTTGGAG
GCCTAGGGACGTACCCAATTCGCCCTATAGTGAGTCGTATTACGCGCGCTCACTGGCCGTCGTTTTACAA
CGTCGTGACTGGGAAAACCCTGGCGTTACCCAACTTAATCGCCTTGCAGCACATCCCCCTTTCGCCAGCT
GGCGTAATAGCGAAGAGGCCCGCACCGATCGCCCTTCCCAACAGTTGCGCAGCCTGAATGGCGAATGGG
[124 nt withheld, positions 280-403]
C
[91 nt withheld, positions 405-495]
A
[49 nt withheld, positions 497-545]
CCTTTGACGTTGGAGTCCACGTTCTTT
[37 nt withheld, positions 573-609]
ACCCTATCTCGGTCTATTCTTTTGATTTATAAGGGATTTTGCCGATTTCGGCCTATTGGTTAAAAAATGA
GCTGATTTAACAAAAATTTAACGCGAATTTTAACAAAATATTAACGCTTACAATTTAGGTGGCACTTTTC
GGGGAAATGTGCGCGGAACCCCTATTTGTTTATTTTTCTAAATACATTCAAATATGTATCCGCTCATGAG
ACAATAACCCTGATAAATGCTTCAATAATATTGAAAAAGGAAGAGTATGAGTATTCAACATTTCCGTGTC
GCCCTTATTCCCTTTTTTGCGGCATTTTGCCTTCCTGTTTTTGCTCACCCAGAAACGCTGGTGAAAGTAA
AAGATGCTGAAGATCAGTTGGGTGCACGAGTGGGTTACATCGAACTGGATCTCAACAGCGGTAAGATCCT
TGAGAGTTTTCGCCCCGAAGAACGTTTTCCAATGATGAGCACTTTTAAAGTTCTGCTATGTGGCGCGGTA
TTATCCCGTATTGACGCCGGGCAAGAGCAACTCGGTCGCCGCATACACTATTCTCAGAATGACTTGGTTG
AGTACTCACCAGTCACAGAAAAGCATCTTACGGATGGCATGACAGTAAGAGAATTATGCAGTGCTGCCAT
AACCATGAGTGATAACACTGCGGCCAACTTACTTCTGACAACGATCGGAGGACCGAAGGAGCTAACCGCT
TTTTTGCACAACATGGGGGATCATGTAACTCGCCTTGATCGTTGGGAACCGGAGCTGAATGAAGCCATAC
CAAACGACGAGCGTGACACCACGATGCCTGTAGCAATGGCAACAACGTTGCGCAAACTATTAACTGGCGA
ACTACTTACTCTAGCTTCCCGGCAACAATTAATAGACTGGATGGAGGCGGATAAAGTTGCAGGACCACTT
CTGCGCTCGGCCCTTCCGGCTGGCTGGTTTATTGCTGATAAATCTGGAGCCGGTGAGCGTGGGTCTCGCG
GTATCATTGCAGCACTGGGGCCAGATGGTAAGCCCTCCCGTATCGTAGTTATCTACACGACGGGGAGTCA
GGCAACTATGGATGAACGAAATAGACAGATCGCTGAGATAGGTGCCTCACTGATTAAGCATTGGTAACTG
TCAGACCAAGTTTACTCATATATACTTTAGATTGATTTAAAACTTCATTTTTAATTTAAAAGGATCTAGG
TGAAGATCCTTTTTGATAATCTCATGACCAAAATCCCTTAACGTGAGTTTTCGTTCCACTGAGCGTCAGA
CCCCGTAGAAAAGATCAAAGGATCTTCTTGAGATCCTTTTTTTCTGCGCGTAATCTGCTGCTTGCAAACA
AAAAAACCACCGCTACCAGCGGTGGTTTGTTTGCCGGATCAAGAGCTACCAACTCTTTTTCCGAAGGTAA
CTGGCTTCAGCAGAGCGCAGATACCAAATACTGTTCTTCTAGTGTAGCCGTAGTTAGGCCACCACTTCAA
GAACTCTGTAGCACCGCCTACATACCTCGCTCTGCTAATCCTGTTACCAGTGGCTGCTGCCAGTGGCGAT
AAGTCGTGTCTTACCGGGTTGGACTCAAGACGATAGTTACCGGATAAGGCGCAGCGGTCGGGCTGAACGG
GGGGTTCGTGCACACAGCCCAGCTTGGAGCGAACGACCTACACCGAACTGAGATACCTACAGCGTGAGCT
ATGAGAAAGCGCCACGCTTCCCGAAGGGAGAAAGGCGGACAGGTATCCGGTAAGCGGCAGGGTCGGAACA
GGAGAGCGCACGAGGGAGCTTCCAGGGGGAAACGCCTGGTATCTTTATAGTCCTGTCGGGTTTCGCCACC
TCTGACTTGAGCGTCGATTTTTGTGATGCTCGTCAGGGGGGCGGAGCCTATGGAAAAACGCCAGCAACGC
GGCCTTTTTACGGTTCCTGGCCTTTTGCTGGCCTTTTGCTCACATGTTCTTTCCTGCGTTATCCCCTGAT
TCTGTGGATAACCGTATTACCGCCTTTGAGTGAGCTGATACCGCTCGCCGCAGCCGAACGACCGAGCGCA
GCGAGTCAGTGAGCGAGGAAGCGGAAGAGCGCCCAATACGCAAACCGCCTCTCCCCGCGCGTTGGCCGAT
TCATTAATGCAGCTGGCACGACAGGTTTCCCGACTGGAAAGCGGGCAGTGAGCGCAACGCAATTAATGTG
AGTTAGCTCACTCATTAGGCACCCCAGGCTTTACACTTTATGCTTCCGGCTCGTATGTTGTGTGGAATTG
TGAGCGGATAACAATTTCACACAGGAAACAGCTATGACCATGATTACGCCAAGCGCGCAATTAACCCTCA
CTAAAGGGAACAAAAGCTGGAGCTGCAAGCTTAATGTAGTCTTATGCAATACTCTTGTAGTCTTGCAACA
TGGTAACGATGAGTTAGCAACATGCCTTACAAGGAGAGAAAAAGCACCGTGCATGCCGATTGGTGGAAGT
AAGGTGGTACGATCGTGCCTTATTAGGAAGGCAACAGACGGGTCTGACATGGATTGGACGAACCACTGAA
TTGCCGCATTGCAGAGATATTGTATTTAAGTGCCTAGCTCGATACATAAACGGGTCTCTCTGGTTAGACC
AGATCTGAGCCTGGGAGCTCTCTGGCTAACTAGGGAACCCACTGCTTAAGCCTCAATAAAGCTTGCCTTG
AGTGCTTCAAGTAGTGTGTGCCCGTCTGTTGTGTGACTCTGGTAACTAGAGATCCCTCAGACCCTTTTAG
TCAGTGTGGAAAATCTCTAGCAGTGGCGCCCGAACAGGGACTTGAAAGCGAAAGGGAAACCAGAGGAGCT
CTCTCGACGCAGGACTCGGCTTGCTGAAGCGCGCACGGCAAGAGGCGAGGGGCGGCGACTGGTGAGTACG
CCAAAAATTTTGACTAGCGGAGGCTAGAAGGAGAGAGATGGGTGCGAGAGCGTCAGTATTAAGCGGGGGA
GAATTAGATCGCGATGGGAAAAAATTCGGTTAAGGCCAGGGGGAAAGAAAAAATATAAATTAAAACATAT
AGTATGGGCAAGCAGGGAGCTAGAACGATTCGCAGTTAATCCTGGCCTGTTAGAAACATCAGAAGGCTGT
AGACAAATACTGGGACAGCTACAACCATCCCTTCAGACAGGATCAGAAGAACTTAGATCATTATATAATA
CAGTAGCAACCCTCTATTGTGTGCATCAAAGGATAGAGATAAAAGACACCAAGGAAGCTTTAGACAAGAT
AGAGGAAGAGCAAAACAAAAGTAAGACCACCGCACAGCAAGCGGCCGCTGATCTTCAGACCTGGAGGAGG
AGATATGAGGGACAATTGGAGAAGTGAATTATATAAATATAAAGTAGTAAAAATTGAACCATTAGGAGTA
GCACCCACCAAGGCAAAGAGAAGAGTGGTGCAGAGAGAAAAAAGAGCAGTGGGAATAGGAGCTTTGTTCC
TTGGGTTCTTGGGAGCAGCAGGAAGCACTATGGGCGCAGCGTCAATGACGCTGACGGTACAGGCCAGACA
ATTATTGTCTGGTATAGTGCAGCAGCAGAACAATTTGCTGAGGGCTATTGAGGCGCAACAGCATCTGTTG
CAACTCACAGTCTGGGGCATCAAGCAGCTCCAGGCAAGAATCCTGGCTGTGGAAAGATACCTAAAGGATC
AACAGCTCCTGGGGATTTGGGGTTGCTCTGGAAAACTCATTTGCACCACTGCTGTGCCTTGGAATGCTAG
TTGGAGTAATAAATCTCTGGAACAGATTTGGAATCACACGACCTGGATGGAGTGGGACAGAGAAATTAAC
AATTACACAAGCTTAATACACTCCTTAATTGAAGAATCGCAAAACCAGCAAGAAAAGAATGAACAAGAAT
TATTGGAATTAGATAAATGGGCAAGTTTGTGGAATTGGTTTAACATAACAAATTGGCTGTGGTATATAAA
ATTATTCATAATGATAGTAGGAGGCTTGGTAGGTTTAAGAATAGTTTTTGCTGTACTTTCTATAGTGAAT
AGAGTTAGGCAGGGATATTCACCATTATCGTTTCAGACCCACCTCCCAACCCCGAGGGGACCCGACAGGC
CCGAAGGAATAGAAGAAGAAGGTGGAGAGAGAGACAGAGACAGATCCATTCGATTAGTGAACGGATCTCG
ACGGTATCGGTTAACTTTTAAAAGAAAAGGGGGGATTGGGGGGTACAGTGCAGGGGAAAGAATAGTAGAC
ATAATAGCAACAGACATACAAACTAAAGAATTACAAAAACAAATTACAAAAATTCAAAATTTTATCGATC
ACGAGACTAGCCTCGAGCTGGCTGCAGTAACGCCATTTTGCAAGGCATGGAAAAATACCAAACCAAGAAT
AGAGAAGTTCAGATCAAGGGCGGGTACATGAAAATAGCTAACGTTGGGCCAAACAGGATATCTGCGGTGA
GCAGTTTCGGCCCCGGCCCGGGGCCAAGAACAGATGGTCACCGCAGTTTCGGCCCCGGCCCGAGGCCAAG
AACAGATGGTCCCCAGATATGGCCCAACCCTCAGCAGTTTCTTAAGACCCATCAGATGTTTCCAGGCTCC
CCCAAGGACCTGAAATGACCCTGCGCCTTATTTGAATTAACCAATCAGCCTGCTTCTCGCTTCTGTTCGC
GCGCTTCTGCTTCCCGAGCTCTATAAAAGAGCTCACAACCCCTCACTCGGCGCGCCAGTCCTCCGACAGA
CTGAGTCGGCCGGTCGAATCAAGCTTATCGATACCGTCGACGGATCCGCTAGCCCGCGGTTCGAAATGCT
GTCTCATGCCGACCTCCTGGACGCCAGGCTAGGTATGAAAGATGCCGCCGAGCTTCTGGGCCACCGGGAG
GCGGTGAAGTGTAGGCTGGGCGTGGGGGGCTCCGACCCCGGGGGCCATCCGGGGGACCTGGCGCCCAACT
CTGACCCAGTGGAGGGAGCCACTCTGCTGCCCGGGGAGGACATCACCACAGTGGGCTCTACTCCGGCCTC
GCTGGCGGTGAGCGCCAAAGACCCGGACAAGCAGCCCGGGCCCCAGGGCGGCCCGAACCCCAGCCAAGCC
GGCCAGCAGCAGGGCCAACAGAAGCAGAAGCGCCACCGGACGCGCTTCACCCCCGCACAGCTCAACGAGT
TGGAGAGGAGCTTCGCCAAGACTCACTACCCCGACATCTTTATGCGTGAGGAGCTGGCACTGCGTATCGG
GCTGACCGAGTCCCGAGTGCAGGTCTGGTTCCAGAACCGACGCGCCAAGTGGAAGAAGCGCAAAAAGACG
ACCAACGTGTTCCGTGCGCCCGGCACACTGCTGCCCACGCCAGGCCTGCCTCAGTTCCCGTCGGCTGCCG
CCGCCGCTGCCGCCGCCATGGGCGACAGCCTGTGCTCTTTCCACGCCAACGACACCCGCTGGGCGGCGGC
CGCCATGCCTGGCGTGTCACAGCTGCCTCTGCCGCCGGCGCTGGGCAGGCAGCAGGCCATGGCGCAGTCG
CTGTCCCAGTGCAGCCTGGCGGCCGGTCCGCCGCCCAACTCCATGGGCCTGTCCAACAGCCTGGCGGGTT
CCAACGGCGCGGGGCTGCAGTCGCACCTCTACCAGCCCGCCTTCCCCGGCATGGTGCCCGCCTCCCTCCC
CGGCCCCAGCAACGTCTCCGGTTCGCCCCAGCTCTGCAGCTCCCCGGACAGCAGCGACGTGTGGCGGGGC
ACCAGCATCGCCTCCCTCCGCCGCAAGGCGCTAGAGCACACAGTCTCTATGAGCTTCACTTAGACCGGTC
GGATCCCCCGGGCTGCAGGAATTCGAGCATCTTACCGCCATTTATTCCCATATTTGTTCTGTTTTTCTTG
ATTTGGGTATACATTTAAATGTTAATAAAACAAAATGGTGGGGCAATCATTTACATTTTTAGGGATATGT
AATTACTAGTTCAGGTGTATTGCCACAAGACAAACATGTTAAGAAACTTTCCCGTTATTTACGCTCTGTT
CCTGTTAATCAACCTCTGGATTACAAAATTTGTGAAAGATTGACTGATATTCTTAACTATGTTGCTCCTT
TTACGCTGTGTGGATATGCTGCTTTAATGCCTCTGTATCATGCTATTGCTTCCCGTACGGCTTTCGTTTT
CTCCTCCTTGTATAAATCCTGGTTGCTGTCTCTTTATGAGGAGTTGTGGCCCGTTGTCCGTCAACGTGGC
GTGGTGTGCTCTGTGTTTGCTGACGCAACCCCCACTGGCTGGGGCATTGCCACCACCTGTCAACTCCTTT
CTGGGACTTTCGCTTTCCCCCTCCCGATCGCCACGGCAGAACTCATCGCCGCCTGCCTTGCCCGCTGCTG
GACAGGGGCTAGGTTGCTGGGCACTGATAATTCCGTGGTGTTGTCGGGGAAGCTGACGTCCTTTGCAATT
CGATATCAAGCTGTACCTTCTAGATGTACACATGCCCGAGCGCTTCTAGACCAATGACTTACAAGGCAGC
TGTAGATCTTAGCCACTTTTTAAAAGAAAAGGGGGGACTGGAAGGGCTAATTCACTCCCAACGAAGACAA
GATCTGCTTTTTGCTTGTACTGGGTCTCTCTGGTTAGACCAGATCTGAGCCTGGGAGCTCTCTGGCTAAC
TAGGGAACCCACTGCTTAAGCCTCAATAAAGCTTGCCTTGAGTGCTTCAAGTAGTGTGTGCCCGTCTGTT
GTGTGACTCTGGTAACTAGAGATCCCTCAGACCCTTTTAGTCAGTGTGGAAAATCTCTAGCAGTAGTAGT
TCATGTCATCTTATTATTCAGTATTTATAACTTGCAAAGAAATGAATATCAGAGAGTGAGAGGAACTTGT
TTATTGCAGCTTATAATGGTTACAAATAAAGCAATAGCATCACAAATTTCACAAATAAAGCATTTTTTTC
ACTGCATTCTAGTTGTGGTTTGTCCAAACTCATCAATGTATCTTATCATGTCTGGCTCTAGCTATCCCGC
CCCTAACTCCGCCCATCCCGCCCCTAACTCCGCCCAGTTCCGCCCATTCTCCGCCCCATGGCTGACTAAT
TTTTTTT
Features (pLannotate 1.2.2; 29 found; start..end, strand, type, name):
     94..112     -  promoter       T7 promoter: promoter for bacteriophage T7 RNA polymerase
    120..275     +  CDS            lacZα (fragment): LacZα fragment of β-galactosidase; lacZ fragment
    280..708     +  rep_origin     f1 ori (sequence partly withheld): f1 bacteriophage origin of replication; arrow indicates direction of (+) strand synthesis
    761..865     +  promoter       AmpR promoter: bla
    866..1726    +  CDS            AmpR: β-lactamase; bla; confers resistance to ampicillin, carbenicillin, and related antibiotics
   1897..2485    +  rep_origin     ori: high-copy-number ColE1/pMB1/pBR322/pUC origin of replication
   2668..2760    +  CDS            lacI (fragment): lac repressor; lacI; The lac repressor binds to the lac operator to inhibit transcription in E. coli. This inhibition can be relieved by adding lactose or isopropyl-β-D-thiogalactopyranoside (IPTG).
   2773..2794    +  protein_bind   CAP binding site: CAP binding activates transcription in the presence of cAMP. E. coli catabolite activator protein
   2809..2839    +  promoter       lac promoter: promoter for the E. coli lac operon
   2847..2863    +  protein_bind   lac operator: The lac repressor binds to the lac operator to inhibit transcription in E. coli. This inhibition can be relieved by adding lactose or isopropyl-β-D-thiogalactopyranoside (IPTG). lac repressor encoded by lacI
   2908..2926    +  promoter       T3 promoter: promoter for bacteriophage T3 RNA polymerase
   2954..3180    +  promoter       RSV promoter: Rous sarcoma virus enhancer/promoter
   3181..3361    +  LTR            5' LTR (truncated): truncated 5' long terminal repeat (LTR) from HIV-1
   3408..3533    +  misc_feature   HIV-1 Ψ: packaging signal of human immunodeficiency virus type 1
   3517..3880    +  CDS            HIV-1 gag (fragment): gag protein from human immunodeficiency virus 1; gag
   4026..4259    +  misc_feature   RRE: The Rev response element (RRE) of HIV-1 allows for Rev-dependent mRNA export from the nucleus to the cytoplasm.
   4636..4736    +  CDS            Rev (fragment): human immunodeficiency virus 1 (HIV-1) Rev protein; rev; enhances nuclear export of unspliced and incompletely spliced viral mRNAs
   4755..4872    +  misc_feature   cPPT/CTS: central polypurine tract and central termination sequence of HIV-1
   4906..5307    +  promoter       SFFV promoter: spleen focus-forming virus long terminal repeat (LTR) promoter
   5317..5340    +  misc_feature   MCS (fragment): pBluescript multiple cloning site
   5365..6339    +  CDS            OTP: OTP_HUMAN - Experimental evidence at protein level: Swiss-Prot protein existence level 1. Probably involved in the differentiation of hypothalamic neuroendocrine cells. From Homo sapiens (Human).
   6350..6375    +  misc_feature   MCS (fragment): pBluescript multiple cloning site
   6375..6434    +  CDS            S (fragment): HBSAG_WHV6 - Experimental evidence at transcript level: Swiss-Prot protein existence level 2. The middle envelope protein plays an important role in the budding of the virion. It is involved in the induction of budding in a nucleocapsid independent way. In this process the majority of envelope proteins bud to form subviral lipoprotein particles of 22 nm of diameter that do not contain a nucleocapsid (By similarity). From Woodchuck hepatitis B virus (isolate w64/pWS23) (WHV).
   6566..6969    +  misc_feature   WPRE: woodchuck hepatitis virus posttranscriptional regulatory element
   7027..7086    +  CDS            nef (fragment): NEF_HV1Z2 - Experimental evidence at protein level: Swiss-Prot protein existence level 1. Extracellular Nef protein targets CD4(+) T-lymphocytes for apoptosis by interacting with CXCR4 surface receptors. From Human immunodeficiency virus type 1 group M subtype D (isolate Z2/CDC-Z34) (HIV-1).
   7088..7321    +  LTR            3' LTR (ΔU3): self-inactivating 3' long terminal repeat (LTR) from HIV-1
   7393..7514    +  polyA_signal   SV40 poly(A) signal: SV40 polyadenylation signal
   7533..7554    +  rep_origin     SV40 ori (fragment): SV40 origin of replication
   7554..73      +  rep_origin     SV40 ori (across the origin): SV40 origin of replication
