[The description below was written by a language model from this plasmid's Addgene catalogue record and pLannotate feature annotations shown in this document.]
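Description:
SFFV-OTP-Brd 248 is a third-generation-style, self-inactivating HIV-1 lentiviral transfer plasmid built on the SFFV-MCS backbone, carrying the human transcription factor OTP (orthopedia homeobox) together with a construct-specific DNA barcode. It is propagated in E. coli through a high-copy ColE1/pUC origin with ampicillin selection (AmpR under its own bla promoter). The bacterial portion also retains pBluescript-type remnants, including an f1 origin, lacZα and lac regulatory fragments, and flanking T7 and T3 promoters. No mammalian selection marker or fluorescent reporter appears in the feature table.

The viral cassette starts with an RSV promoter fused to a truncated 5' LTR, which allows Tat-independent production of genomic RNA in packaging cells. This is followed by the Ψ packaging signal with a partial gag region, the Rev response element for nuclear export of unspliced RNA, and the cPPT/CTS that aids nuclear import of the provirus. Internally, the spleen focus-forming virus (SFFV) LTR promoter, a strong promoter often chosen for haematopoietic cells, drives the roughly 1 kb OTP coding sequence, cloned between multiple-cloning-site remnants. A WPRE downstream enhances transcript stability and expression. According to the depositor, the barcode sits after the WPRE in an XbaI site, so it lies within the expressed transcript ahead of the ΔU3 3' LTR; it is not annotated as a separate feature. An SV40 poly(A) signal and SV40 origin lie outside the 3' LTR.

The plasmid is one member of a barcoded transcription factor library made for combinatorial screening in immune cell reprogramming, where the barcode identifies which factors each transduced cell received.
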