Addgene plasmid #219191: SFFV-OTP-Brd 248
Purpose: Transcription factor OTP with a specific barcode assigned.
Depositing lab: Filipe Pereira. Depositing organization: Center for Neuroscience and Cell Biology, University of Coimbra. Publication: A combinatorial transcription factor screening platform for immune cell reprogramming. Kurochkin I, Altman AR, Caiado I, Pertiga-Cabral D, Halitzki E, Minaeva M, Zimmermannova O, Henriques-Oliveira L, Klein D, Nair M, Oliveira D, Cajal LR, Knittel R, Feick C, Ringner M, Martin M, Cirovic B, Pires CF, Rosa FF, Sitnicka E, Theis FJ, Pereira CF. Cell Syst. 2026 Jan 21;17(1):101457. doi: 10.1016/j.cels.2025.101457. Epub 2026 Jan 14. PubMed 41539305.
Backbone
  Vector backbone: SFFV-MCS
  Backbone size w/o insert (bp): 6638
  Vector type: Lentiviral
Growth in bacteria
  Bacterial resistance: Ampicillin, 100 μg/mL
  Growth temperature: 37°C
  Growth strain: NEB Stable
  Copy number: High Copy
Gene/Insert
  Gene/Insert name: OTP
  Species: H. sapiens (human)
  Insert size (bp): 978
  Entrez Gene: OTP
  Promoter: The spleen focus-forming virus (SFFV) promoter
  Cloning method: Restriction Enzyme; 5′ cloning site Bsp119I (not destroyed); 3′ cloning site BstHI (not destroyed)
Terms and licenses: Academic/Nonprofit Terms; Industry Terms: Not Available to Industry
Depositor comments: Barcode sequence cloned into XbaI restriction site. Design of plasmid is as follows: SFFV-[TF sequence]-WPRE-[Barcode sequence].
How to cite: SFFV-OTP-Brd 248 was a gift from Filipe Pereira (Addgene plasmid # 219191 ; http://n2t.net/addgene:219191 ; RRID:Addgene_219191)
