>Addgene plasmid #219191 | SFFV-OTP-Brd 248 | depositor partial sequence | sequence record 428053 | TF ORF
ATGCTGTCTCATGCCGACCTCCTGGACGCCAGGCTAGGTATGAAAGATGCCGCCGAGCTTCTGGGCCACC
GGGAGGCGGTGAAGTGTAGGCTGGGCGTGGGGGGCTCCGACCCCGGGGGCCATCCGGGGGACCTGGCGCC
CAACTCTGACCCAGTGGAGGGAGCCACTCTGCTGCCCGGGGAGGACATCACCACAGTGGGCTCTACTCCG
GCCTCGCTGGCGGTGAGCGCCAAAGACCCGGACAAGCAGCCCGGGCCCCAGGGCGGCCCGAACCCCAGCC
AAGCCGGCCAGCAGCAGGGCCAACAGAAGCAGAAGCGCCACCGGACGCGCTTCACCCCCGCACAGCTCAA
CGAGTTGGAGAGGAGCTTCGCCAAGACTCACTACCCCGACATCTTTATGCGTGAGGAGCTGGCACTGCGT
ATCGGGCTGACCGAGTCCCGAGTGCAGGTCTGGTTCCAGAACCGACGCGCCAAGTGGAAGAAGCGCAAAA
AGACGACCAACGTGTTCCGTGCGCCCGGCACACTGCTGCCCACGCCAGGCCTGCCTCAGTTCCCGTCGGC
TGCCGCCGCCGCTGCCGCCGCCATGGGCGACAGCCTGTGCTCTTTCCACGCCAACGACACCCGCTGGGCG
GCGGCCGCCATGCCTGGCGTGTCACAGCTGCCTCTGCCGCCGGCGCTGGGCAGGCAGCAGGCCATGGCGC
AGTCGCTGTCCCAGTGCAGCCTGGCGGCCGGTCCGCCGCCCAACTCCATGGGCCTGTCCAACAGCCTGGC
GGGTTCCAACGGCGCGGGGCTGCAGTCGCACCTCTACCAGCCCGCCTTCCCCGGCATGGTGCCCGCCTCC
CTCCCCGGCCCCAGCAACGTCTCCGGTTCGCCCCAGCTCTGCAGCTCCCCGGACAGCAGCGACGTGTGGC
GGGGCACCAGCATCGCCTCCCTCCGCCGCAAGGCGCTAGAGCACACAGTCTCTATGAGCTTCACTTAG
