>Addgene plasmid #219191 | SFFV-OTP-Brd 248 | depositor partial sequence | sequence record 428054 | Barcode sequence
TGTACACATGCCCGAGCGCT
